>Addgene plasmid #185702 | pCMV-T7-NLS(SV40)-anCas(BCA)-6xHis-NLS(SV40) | addgene full sequence | sequence record 363616 | Addgene NGS Result
ATTTCCCCGAAAAGTGCCACCTGACGTCGACGGATCGGGAGATCTCCCGATCCCCTATGGTGCACTCTCA
GTACAATCTGCTCTGATGCCGCATAGTTAAGCCAGTATCTGCTCCCTGCTTGTGTGTTGGAGGTCGCTGA
GTAGTGCGCGAGCAAAATTTAAGCTACAACAAGGCAAGGCTTGACCGACAATTGCATGAAGAATCTGCTT
AGGGTTAGGCGTTTTGCGCTGCTTCGCGATGTACGGGCCAGATATACGCGTTGACATTGATTATTGACTA
GTTATTAATAGTAATCAATTACGGGGTCATTAGTTCATAGCCCATATATGGAGTTCCGCGTTACATAACT
TACGGTAAATGGCCCGCCTGGCTGACCGCCCAACGACCCCCGCCCATTGACGTCAATAATGACGTATGTT
CCCATAGTAACGCCAATAGGGACTTTCCATTGACGTCAATGGGTGGAGTATTTACGGTAAACTGCCCACT
TGGCAGTACATCAAGTGTATCATATGCCAAGTACGCCCCCTATTGACGTCAATGACGGTAAATGGCCCGC
CTGGCATTATGCCCAGTACATGACCTTATGGGACTTTCCTACTTGGCAGTACATCTACGTATTAGTCATC
GCTATTACCATGGTGATGCGGTTTTGGCAGTACATCAATGGGCGTGGATAGCGGTTTGACTCACGGGGAT
TTCCAAGTCTCCACCCCATTGACGTCAATGGGAGTTTGTTTTGGCACCAAAATCAACGGGACTTTCCAAA
ATGTCGTAACAACTCCGCCCCATTGACGCAAATGGGCGGTAGGCGTGTACGGTGGGAGGTCTATATAAGC
AGAGCTCTCTGGCTAACTAGAGAACCCACTGCTTACTGGCTTATCGAAATTAATACGACTCACTATAGGG
AGACCCAAGCTGGCTAGCGCCACCATGCCCAAGAAAAAGCGGAAGGTGCCCAAGATGAAGAAGGACTATT
CTATCGGACTGGACATCGGCACAAACAGCGTGGGCTGGGCCGTGATCACAGACGACTACAAGGTCGTGCG
CAAGAAAATGAAGGTGCTGGGCAACACCGATAAAAAGAGCATCAAGAAAAACCTGTGGGGAGTGAGACTG
TTCGACTCTGGCGAAACCGCCGAGGATACAAGACTGAAGCGAACCACCAGACGGAGATACACCAGAAGAA
GAAACCGCATCTGCTACCTGCAGGAAATCTTCCAGGAAGAGATGAACAAGGTCGACGACAGCTTCTTCCA
CCGCCTGGATGAAAGCTTCCTGGTGCCCGAGGATAAAAAGTACGACAGACACCCTATCTTTGGCAACCTG
GAAGAAGAAGTGGCCTACCATGAGCAATACCCTACCATCTACCACCTGCGGAAGCACCTCGCCGATTCTA
GTGAGAAGGCCGATCTGAGACTGGTTTACCTGGCCCTGGCCCATATCATCAAATACAGAGGCCACTTCCT
GATCGAAGGCGACCTGAACACCGAGAACACTGACGTGGAAGAGCTGTTCAAACAGTTCGTGCAGGTGTAC
AACCAGACCTTCGAGGAACAACACCTGTCGGATGAGACCATCGACGTGGAGGAAATCCTGACAGAAAAAG
TGTCCAAGAGCAGACGGGCCGAGAACGTGCTGAAGCTATTTCCAAATGAGAAGAAAAACGGCCTGTTTGG
CCAGCTGATCAAGCTGATCGTTGGCCTGCAGGGCAACTTCAAGAAAGTGTTCGACCTCAGCGAGGACGCC
AAGCTCCAATTTTCTAAGGATACCTATGAGGAGGACCTGGAAAACCTTCTGGCCATGATCGGGGACGAGT
ACGCCGACCTGTTCCTGGCCGCCAAAAACCTGTACGACGCTATCCTGCTTTCTGGAATCCTGACCACAAC
CGATAATAACACCAAGGCCAAGCTGAGCGCCAGCATGATCAAGCGGTACGAGGAGCACCAGAAGGACCTG
GCACAACTGAAGCAGTTCATCAAAGAGCACCTGCCAGACAAGTACAATGAAATCTTCAGCGACTCCAGCA
AAAACGGCTATGCCGGCTACATCGAGGGCAAAACCAGCCAGGAGGATTTCTACAAGTACCTGAAGAAGAT
CCTGTCTAAGATTGATGGCGCTGAATACTTCCTGGAGAAAATTGAACAGGAAAATTTTCTGAGGAAGCAA
AGAACCTTTGACAACGGCGTGATCCCGCACCAGATCCACCTGGAGGAGCTGAGAGCCATCCTGAGGCGTC
AGGGCAAGTACTACCCATTCCTCAAAGAGAACCAGGAGAAGATAGAGCAGATCCTGACATTTAGAATCCC
CTACTACGTGGGCCCACTGGCTAGAGGAAATAGCCGGTTCGCCTGGCTGACACGGAAGTCTGACGAGCCC
ATCACACCTTGGAACTTCGACGAAGTCGTGGACAAGGAGAAGTCCGCCGAGGCCTTCATCGAGAGAATGA
CCAACTACGACACCTACCTGCCTAACGAAAAGGTACTGCCCAAACACAGCCTGCTGTACGAGAAGTTCAC
CGTGTTCAACGAATTGACAAAGGTTCGGTACGTGACAGACCGGGGCAAGACCCAGAACTTCTCCGCCGAG
CAGAAGCAGGAGATCTTCGACGACCTGTTCAAGAAGAACCGGAAGGTCACAAAGAAAAAGCTGGAGAACT
ATCTGAAGAAAGAATACGAGTACTTCGACAGCCCTGATATCACCGGAATTGAGGACGAGTTCAACGCCAG
CCTGGGCACCTATCATGATCTGCTGAAGATCCTGAAGTCTAAGGACTTCCTGGACGATGAGGAAAACGAG
GAAATCCTGGAGGATATCGTGAAGATCCTGACCGTGTTCGAGGACAGAAAGATGATCAGAAAGCGGCTGG
AGAAATACAGCGACATCCTCACCGAGGAACAGTTGAAGAAGCTGGAGCGGCGGCACTACACAGGCTGGGG
CAGATTGAGCAGAAAGCTTATCAACGGCATCCGCGACAAACAGAGCGGCAAGACAATTTTAGATTACCTG
ATCGACGACGACAGCAGTAACCGGAACTTCATGCAGCTGATCAACGATGACAATTTGAGCTTTAAGGAGG
AAATCGAGAAGGCCCAGGTGATCGGAGAGACCGAGAACCTGCACGAGATAGTGCAAGACCTGCCTGGCAG
CCCTGCTATCAAGAAGGGCATCCTGCAGTCTCTGAAGATTGTGGACGAGCTCGTGAAGGTGATGGGGCAC
GAACCTAAGAACATCGTGGTCGAAATGGCCAGAGAGAACCAGACGACCAGCAGGGGCAGACGGAACAGCA
AGCAGCGGCTGAAGAGACTGGAGGAGGCTCTTAAGAACCTGGGCAGCAACCTGCTGAAAGAACACCCCGT
GGACAATCAGCAGCTGCAGAACGACAGACTGTACCTATACTACCTGCAAAATGGCAAGGATATGTACACA
GGACAGGAGCTGGACATCGATAATCTGTCCAACTACGACATCGATCACATCATCCCCCAGAGTTTCATCA
AGGATAATAGCATCGATAACCGAGTGCTGGTGAGCAGCGAGGAAAATAGAGGCAAGTCTGATAATGTGCC
TTCTAAGGAAGTTGTGAGAAAGATGAAATCTTTTTGGCAGAAACTGCTGAATGCTGGCCTGATCAGCCAG
AGAAAATTCGACAACCTGACAAAGGCTGAGAGAGGCGGCCTGACCGAAGACGACAAAGCTGGATTCATCA
AGAGACAGCTGGTGGAAACAAGACAGATCACCAAGCACGTGGCCAACATCCTAGACAGCCGGTTCAACAC
AGAGAAGGACGAGGAGGACAACACCATCAGAAACGTGAAGATTATCACCCTGAAGTCCAACCTGGTGTCC
CAGTTCAGAAAGGATTTCGGCCTGTACAAGGTTCGGGAAATTAACGACTACCACCACGCCCACGACGCCT
ACCTGAATGCCGTGGTGGGCACCGCCCTGCTGAAGAAGTATCCTCAACTGGAGCCTGAGTTCGTGTACGG
CGACTACCGGAAGAACAACGCCAGAGAGGAAAACAAGGCCACAGCCAAGAAGCACTTCTACAGCAATATC
ATGAACTTCTTCGCCTCTGAAGTGAAGATTGCCGACGAAACCGGCGAGATCGTGTGGGACAAAGAAAAGG
ACATAGCTACCGTGCGGAAGGTGCTGTCCTACCACCAGGTGAACATCGTGAAGAAAGTGGAGGTGCAGAA
GGGAGGATTCTCCAAGGAAACCATCCTCCCCAAGGGCAACAGCAACAAGCTCATCCCCAGAAAGAACAAC
TGGGACCCTAAGAAGTACGGCGGCTTCGACAGCCCCACCGTGGCTTATAGCGTGCTGGTGACCTACGATA
TCGAGAAGGGAAAGAAAAAGAAGCTGAAGACCGTGAAAGAGCTGGTCGGCATCACCATCATGGAGCGGAG
CGCCTTTGAAAAGAACCCCATCGCCTACCTGGAAAAAAAAGGCTACCAGAATCCTCAGGAGGACGTGCTG
ATCAAACTGCCTAAGTACTCCCTGTTCGAGCTGGAAAACGGCAGACGTCGGATGCTGGCCAGCGCTAAGG
AACTCCAAAAGGGCAATCAGATGGTGCTTCCTGCCCATCTGGTGACCCTGCTGTACCACGCCAAACGGAT
CGATAAGAGCAACAATTCTGAGAGCCTGGAATACGTGGAAGAACACAGAAATGAATTCGACGAGCTGCTG
GACTATATCATTGATTTCAGCGAGAAGTATATCCTGGCTGATAAGAACCTGGAAAAGATCAAGAAGCTTT
ACGAGCAGAACAACGAGGCCGACATCAAGGAGCTGGCCAAGAGCTTTATCAACCTGCTGACCTTCACCGC
CATGGGCGCCCCTGCCGCTTTCAAGTTCTTCGGCGAAACAATCGACAGAAAAAGATACACAAGCATCAAG
GAACTGCTCAACGCCACCCTCATCCACCAGAGCATCACAGGTCTGTACGAGACAAGAATCGACCTGGGCA
AGCTGGGAGAGGATCACCATCATCATCACCACGCCTCTGGAACAGGCGGACCTAAAAAGAAGAGGAAGGT
TTAAGGTACCGAGCTCGGATCCACTAGTCCAGTGTGGTGGAATTCTGCAGATATCCAGCACAGTGGCGGC
CGCTCGAGTCTAGAGGGCCCGTTTAAACCCGCTGATCAGCCTCGACTGTGCCTTCTAGTTGCCAGCCATC
TGTTGTTTGCCCCTCCCCCGTGCCTTCCTTGACCCTGGAAGGTGCCACTCCCACTGTCCTTTCCTAATAA
AATGAGGAAATTGCATCGCATTGTCTGAGTAGGTGTCATTCTATTCTGGGGGGTGGGGTGGGGCAGGACA
GCAAGGGGGAGGATTGGGAAGACAATAGCAGGCATGCTGGGGATGCGGTGGGCTCTATGGCTTCTGAGGC
GGAAAGAACCAGCTGGGGCTCTAGGGGGTATCCCC
[124 nt withheld, positions 5426-5549]
C
[91 nt withheld, positions 5551-5641]
A
[49 nt withheld, positions 5643-5691]
CCTTTGACGTTGGAGTCCACGTTCTTT
[37 nt withheld, positions 5719-5755]
ACCCTATCTCGGTCTATTCTTTTGATTTATAAGGGATTTTGCCGATTTCGGCCTATTGGTTAAAAAATGA
GCTGATTTAACAAAAATTTAACGCGAATTAATTCTGTGGAATGTGTGTCAGTTAGGGTGTGGAAAGTCCC
CAGGCTCCCCAGCAGGCAGAAGTATGCAAAGCATGCATCTCAATTAGTCAGCAACCAGGTGTGGAAAGTC
CCCAGGCTCCCCAGCAGGCAGAAGTATGCAAAGCATGCATCTCAATTAGTCAGCAACCATAGTCCCGCCC
CTAACTCCGCCCATCCCGCCCCTAACTCCGCCCAGTTCCGCCCATTCTCCGCCCCATGGCTGACTAATTT
TTTTTATTTATGCAGAGGCCGAGGCCGCCTCTGCCTCTGAGCTATTCCAGAAGTAGTGAGGAGGCTTTTT
TGGAGGCCTAGGCTTTTGCAAAAAGCTCCCGGGAGCTTGTATATCCATTTTCGGATCTGATCAAGAGACA
GGATGAGGATCGTTTCGCATGATTGAACAAGATGGATTGCACGCAGGTTCTCCGGCCGCTTGGGTGGAGA
GGCTATTCGGCTATGACTGGGCACAACAGACAATCGGCTGCTCTGATGCCGCCGTGTTCCGGCTGTCAGC
GCAGGGGCGCCCGGTTCTTTTTGTCAAGACCGACCTGTCCGGTGCCCTGAATGAACTGCAGGACGAGGCA
GCGCGGCTATCGTGGCTGGCCACGACGGGCGTTCCTTGCGCAGCTGTGCTCGACGTTGTCACTGAAGCGG
GAAGGGACTGGCTGCTATTGGGCGAAGTGCCGGGGCAGGATCTCCTGTCATCTCACCTTGCTCCTGCCGA
GAAAGTATCCATCATGGCTGATGCAATGCGGCGGCTGCATACGCTTGATCCGGCTACCTGCCCATTCGAC
CACCAAGCGAAACATCGCATCGAGCGAGCACGTACTCGGATGGAAGCCGGTCTTGTCGATCAGGATGATC
TGGACGAAGAGCATCAGGGGCTCGCGCCAGCCGAACTGTTCGCCAGGCTCAAGGCGCGCATGCCCGACGG
CGAGGATCTCGTCGTGACCCATGGCGATGCCTGCTTGCCGAATATCATGGTGGAAAATGGCCGCTTTTCT
GGATTCATCGACTGTGGCCGGCTGGGTGTGGCGGACCGCTATCAGGACATAGCGTTGGCTACCCGTGATA
TTGCTGAAGAGCTTGGCGGCGAATGGGCTGACCGCTTCCTCGTGCTTTACGGTATCGCCGCTCCCGATTC
GCAGCGCATCGCCTTCTATCGCCTTCTTGACGAGTTCTTCTGAGCGGGACTCTGGGGTTCGAAATGACCG
ACCAAGCGACGCCCAACCTGCCATCACGAGATTTCGATTCCACCGCCGCCTTCTATGAAAGGTTGGGCTT
CGGAATCGTTTTCCGGGACGCCGGCTGGATGATCCTCCAGCGCGGGGATCTCATGCTGGAGTTCTTCGCC
CACCCCAACTTGTTTATTGCAGCTTATAATGGTTACAAATAAAGCAATAGCATCACAAATTTCACAAATA
AAGCATTTTTTTCACTGCATTCTAGTTGTGGTTTGTCCAAACTCATCAATGTATCTTATCATGTCTGTAT
ACCGTCGACCTCTAGCTAGAGCTTGGCGTAATCATGGTCATAGCTGTTTCCTGTGTGAAATTGTTATCCG
CTCACAATTCCACACAACATACGAGCCGGAAGCATAAAGTGTAAAGCCTGGGGTGCCTAATGAGTGAGCT
AACTCACATTAATTGCGTTGCGCTCACTGCCCGCTTTCCAGTCGGGAAACCTGTCGTGCCAGCTGCATTA
ATGAATCGGCCAACGCGCGGGGAGAGGCGGTTTGCGTATTGGGCGCTCTTCCGCTTCCTCGCTCACTGAC
TCGCTGCGCTCGGTCGTTCGGCTGCGGCGAGCGGTATCAGCTCACTCAAAGGCGGTAATACGGTTATCCA
CAGAATCAGGGGATAACGCAGGAAAGAACATGTGAGCAAAAGGCCAGCAAAAGGCCAGGAACCGTAAAAA
GGCCGCGTTGCTGGCGTTTTTCCATAGGCTCCGCCCCCCTGACGAGCATCACAAAAATCGACGCTCAAGT
CAGAGGTGGCGAAACCCGACAGGACTATAAAGATACCAGGCGTTTCCCCCTGGAAGCTCCCTCGTGCGCT
CTCCTGTTCCGACCCTGCCGCTTACCGGATACCTGTCCGCCTTTCTCCCTTCGGGAAGCGTGGCGCTTTC
TCATAGCTCACGCTGTAGGTATCTCAGTTCGGTGTAGGTCGTTCGCTCCAAGCTGGGCTGTGTGCACGAA
CCCCCCGTTCAGCCCGACCGCTGCGCCTTATCCGGTAACTATCGTCTTGAGTCCAACCCGGTAAGACACG
ACTTATCGCCACTGGCAGCAGCCACTGGTAACAGGATTAGCAGAGCGAGGTATGTAGGCGGTGCTACAGA
GTTCTTGAAGTGGTGGCCTAACTACGGCTACACTAGAAGAACAGTATTTGGTATCTGCGCTCTGCTGAAG
CCAGTTACCTTCGGAAAAAGAGTTGGTAGCTCTTGATCCGGCAAACAAACCACCGCTGGTAGCGGTGGTT
TTTTTGTTTGCAAGCAGCAGATTACGCGCAGAAAAAAAGGATCTCAAGAAGATCCTTTGATCTTTTCTAC
GGGGTCTGACGCTCAGTGGAACGAAAACTCACGTTAAGGGATTTTGGTCATGAGATTATCAAAAAGGATC
TTCACCTAGATCCTTTTAAATTAAAAATGAAGTTTTAAATCAATCTAAAGTATATATGAGTAAACTTGGT
CTGACAGTTACCAATGCTTAATCAGTGAGGCACCTATCTCAGCGATCTGTCTATTTCGTTCATCCATAGT
TGCCTGACTCCCCGTCGTGTAGATAACTACGATACGGGAGGGCTTACCATCTGGCCCCAGTGCTGCAATG
ATACCGCGAGACCCACGCTCACCGGCTCCAGATTTATCAGCAATAAACCAGCCAGCCGGAAGGGCCGAGC
GCAGAAGTGGTCCTGCAACTTTATCCGCCTCCATCCAGTCTATTAATTGTTGCCGGGAAGCTAGAGTAAG
TAGTTCGCCAGTTAATAGTTTGCGCAACGTTGTTGCCATTGCTACAGGCATCGTGGTGTCACGCTCGTCG
TTTGGTATGGCTTCATTCAGCTCCGGTTCCCAACGATCAAGGCGAGTTACATGATCCCCCATGTTGTGCA
AAAAAGCGGTTAGCTCCTTCGGTCCTCCGATCGTTGTCAGAAGTAAGTTGGCCGCAGTGTTATCACTCAT
GGTTATGGCAGCACTGCATAATTCTCTTACTGTCATGCCATCCGTAAGATGCTTTTCTGTGACTGGTGAG
TACTCAACCAAGTCATTCTGAGAATAGTGTATGCGGCGACCGAGTTGCTCTTGCCCGGCGTCAATACGGG
ATAATACCGCGCCACATAGCAGAACTTTAAAAGTGCTCATCATTGGAAAACGTTCTTCGGGGCGAAAACT
CTCAAGGATCTTACCGCTGTTGAGATCCAGTTCGATGTAACCCACTCGTGCACCCAACTGATCTTCAGCA
TCTTTTACTTTCACCAGCGTTTCTGGGTGAGCAAAAACAGGAAGGCAAAATGCCGCAAAAAAGGGAATAA
GGGCGACACGGAAATGTTGAATACTCATACTCTTCCTTTTTCAATATTATTGAAGCATTTATCAGGGTTA
TTGTCTCATGAGCGGATACATATTTGAATGTATTTAGAAAAATAAACAAATAGGGGTTCCGCGCAC
Features (pLannotate 1.2.2; 20 found; start..end, strand, type, name):
     56..108     -  misc_feature   bom (fragment): basis of mobility region from pBR322
    263..642     +  enhancer       CMV enhancer: human cytomegalovirus immediate early enhancer
    643..846     +  promoter       CMV promoter: human cytomegalovirus (CMV) immediate early promoter
    842..875     +  LTR            5' LTR (truncated) (fragment): truncated 5' long terminal repeat (LTR) from HIV-1
    891..909     +  promoter       T7 promoter: promoter for bacteriophage T7 RNA polymerase
    965..4984    +  CDS            cas9: CAS9_STRMU - Also known as csn1. Experimental evidence at protein level: Swiss-Prot protein existence level 1. CRISPR (clustered regularly interspaced short palindromic repeat) is an adaptive immune system that provides protection against mobile genetic elements (viruses, transposable elements and conjugative plasmids). CRISPR clusters contain spacers, sequences complementary to antecedent mobile elements, and target invading nucleic acids. CRISPR clusters are transcribed and processed into CRISPR RNA (crRNA). In type II CRISPR systems correct processing of pre-crRNA requires a trans- encoded
   5156..5380    +  polyA_signal   bGH poly(A) signal: bovine growth hormone polyadenylation signal
   5384..5405    +  promoter       SV40 promoter (fragment): SV40 enhancer and early promoter
   5426..5854    +  rep_origin     f1 ori (sequence partly withheld): f1 bacteriophage origin of replication; arrow indicates direction of (+) strand synthesis
   5868..6197    +  promoter       SV40 promoter: SV40 enhancer and early promoter
   6264..7055    +  CDS            neo: KKA2_KLEPN - Also known as kan, nptII. Experimental evidence at protein level: Swiss-Prot protein existence level 1. Resistance to kanamycin, neomycin, paromomycin, ribostamycin, butirosin and gentamicin B. From Klebsiella pneumoniae.
   7079..7237    +  CDS            ble (fragment): BLE_KLEPN - Experimental evidence at protein level: Swiss-Prot protein existence level 1. Binding protein with a strong affinity to the bleomycin family of antibiotics. Binds to CL990; an antimitotic-antibiotic compound. From Klebsiella pneumoniae.
   7232..7353    +  polyA_signal   SV40 poly(A) signal: SV40 polyadenylation signal
   7426..7442    -  protein_bind   lac operator: The lac repressor binds to the lac operator to inhibit transcription in E. coli. This inhibition can be relieved by adding lactose or isopropyl-β-D-thiogalactopyranoside (IPTG). lac repressor encoded by lacI
   7450..7480    -  promoter       lac promoter: promoter for the E. coli lac operon
   7495..7516    -  protein_bind   CAP binding site: CAP binding activates transcription in the presence of cAMP. E. coli catabolite activator protein
   7529..7621    -  CDS            lacI (fragment): lac repressor; lacI; The lac repressor binds to the lac operator to inhibit transcription in E. coli. This inhibition can be relieved by adding lactose or isopropyl-β-D-thiogalactopyranoside (IPTG).
   7804..8392    -  rep_origin     ori: high-copy-number ColE1/pMB1/pBR322/pUC origin of replication
   8563..9423    -  CDS            AmpR: β-lactamase; bla; confers resistance to ampicillin, carbenicillin, and related antibiotics
   9424..9528    -  promoter       AmpR promoter: bla
