[The description below was written by a language model from this plasmid's Addgene catalogue record and pLannotate feature annotations shown in this document.]
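Description:
pCMV-T7-NLS(SV40)-anCas(BCA)-6xHis-NLS(SV40) is a mammalian expression plasmid of about 9.5 kb built on the pcDNA3.1(+) backbone. It is propagated in E. coli from a high-copy ColE1/pUC-type origin under ampicillin selection (AmpR with its own bla promoter). It also retains the backbone's f1 origin, which allows single-stranded DNA production. A separate cassette, in which the SV40 early promoter drives the neomycin phosphotransferase gene and ends in an SV40 polyadenylation signal, allows G418 selection of stably transfected mammalian cells. The small fragments annotated as bom, HIV-1 LTR, ble, lacI and the lac promoter/operator are most likely backbone remnants or short similarity hits, not working parts of the design.

The payload is anCas(BCA), a synthetic, human-codon-optimised open reading frame. It encodes a reconstructed ancestral Cas endonuclease inferred for the common ancestor of Bacilli. The automated annotation labels this roughly 4 kb coding region as cas9 because of its similarity to a Streptococcus Cas9, which fits a Cas9-like protein. According to the catalogue record, the protein carries an N-terminal SV40 nuclear localisation signal and a C-terminal 6xHis tag followed by a second SV40 NLS, although the feature table does not annotate these short elements separately. The two NLS copies direct the nuclease to the nucleus, and the His tag allows affinity purification or detection.

Expression in mammalian cells comes from the CMV enhancer and immediate-early promoter and is terminated by the bGH polyadenylation signal. A T7 promoter immediately upstream of the coding sequence also permits in vitro transcription. No guide RNA cassette is annotated, so a guide would have to be supplied separately. The plasmid comes from work on resurrected Cas proteins and is suited to testing the activity of this ancestral nuclease in human cells.
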