Addgene plasmid #185702: pCMV-T7-NLS(SV40)-anCas(BCA)-6xHis-NLS(SV40)
Purpose: CMV and T7 promoter expression plasmid for human codon usage anCas(BCA) with an N-terminal NLS and C-terminal NLS
Depositing lab: Raul Perez-Jimenez. Depositing organization: CIC NanoGUNE. Publication: Evolution of CRISPR-associated endonucleases as inferred from resurrected proteins. Alonso-Lerma B, Jabalera Y, Samperio S, Morin M, Fernandez A, Hille LT, Silverstein RA, Quesada-Ganuza A, Reifs A, Fernandez-Penalver S, Benitez Y, Soletto L, Gavira JA, Diaz A, Vranken W, Sanchez-Mejias A, Guell M, Mojica FJM, Kleinstiver BP, Moreno-Pelayo MA, Montoliu L, Perez-Jimenez R. Nat Microbiol. 2023 Jan;8(1):77-90. doi: 10.1038/s41564-022-01265-y. Epub 2023 Jan 2. PubMed 36593295.
Backbone
  Vector backbone: pcDNA3.1(+)
  Backbone manufacturer: GenScript
  Vector type: Mammalian Expression
Growth in bacteria
  Bacterial resistance: Ampicillin, 100 μg/mL
  Growth temperature: 37°C
  Growth strain: DH5alpha
  Copy number: High Copy
Gene/Insert
  Gene/Insert name: anCas(BCA) (alt name: ancient Cas (Bacilli Common Ancestor))
  Species: Synthetic
  Mutation: optimized for human codon usage
  Promoter: CMV and T7
  Tag / fusion protein: NLS (N terminal on insert); 6xHis-NLS (C terminal on insert)
  Cloning method: Restriction Enzyme; 5′ cloning site unknown (unknown if destroyed)
Terms and licenses: Academic/Nonprofit Terms; Industry Terms: Not Available to Industry
Depositor comments: Please visit https://www.biorxiv.org/content/10.1101/2022.03.30.485982v2 for bioRxiv preprint.
How to cite: pCMV-T7-NLS(SV40)-anCas(BCA)-6xHis-NLS(SV40) was a gift from Raul Perez-Jimenez (Addgene plasmid # 185702 ; http://n2t.net/addgene:185702 ; RRID:Addgene_185702)
